>Addgene plasmid #229870 | pHW1134 | addgene full sequence | sequence record 460829 | Addgene NGS Result
TTACACTTTATGCTTCCGGCTCGTATGTTGTGTGGAATTGTGAGCGGATAACAATTTCACACAGGAAACA
GCTATGACCATGATTACGCCAAGCGCGCAATTAACCCTCACTAAAGGGAACAAAAGCTGGAGCTCCACCG
CGGTGGCGGCCGCTCTAGAAGGGCTGCAGGAATTCGATGCTAGCGAAGTTCCTATTCTCTAGAAAGTATA
GGAACTTCTAACTAATCTGATTTAAATTTTCAGGGTACCGGCGGAAGCGACTACAAGGACGACGACGACA
AGGAGCCAACCACTTGACTAAGTGATAAGCTAGCTAAGCTGTCTCATCCTACTTTCACCTAGTTAACTGC
TTGTCTTAAAATCTATGCTTCTCTTTAGTATCTAAAATTTTCCTAGAAGCTTACAAGTATATAAATGGTC
TCTTCTCAATAAAGGTTGTATATTTATTCATCTTATTGAATCTGCCATTTCCTCGTTTTTGCGAGTTTAT
ATACCTTCCAATTTTCTTTCTATTGTATTTTCAACTTCTAATTTTAATTCAGGGAAACTGCTTCAACGCA
TCAAAAATGGGACCAAAGAAGAAGCGTAAGGCCTCCATGAAGCTCTTGTCCTCCATGGAGCAAGCCTGCG
ACATCTGCCGTCTCAAGAAACTCCGTTGCTCCAAGGAGAAGCCAAAGTGCGCCAAGTGCCTCAAGAACAA
CTCCGAGTGCCGTTACTCCCCAAAGGCCATGCGTTCCCCACTGACTCGTGCCCACCTCACCGAGGTCGAG
TCCCGTCTCGAGAAGCTCGAAGACCTCTTCCTCCTCATGTTCCCACGTGAGAACCTGGACTCCATCCTCA
ACATGGACTCCCTCGACGAGGTCAAGGTAAGTTTAAACATATATATACTAACTAACCCTGATTATTTAAA
TTTTCAGGTCATGCTCAAGCAACTCTACATGCAAGACTACGGAGACACCGACGCTGCCATGGACTCCCTC
ACCCCAATGGAGAACGGAATGTCTGAGGGACCACGTAAGCACATGAAGACCGCCACCTCATCCCCAAAAG
TCGACGAGGACGGATCCCAATCCCAGCTCTCCGTCTCCAAGGGTTCTGGATCTGGATCTGGAGGTTCCGG
TCGTCAACTTGAGCTCCCACCAACCGCCACCGCCACCGCCAGTATCATGCCACACGTCATGGAGCAACCA
CTCTCCACCTCCATCAACCCAGTCAACGACCGTTTCAACGGAATACCAAACCCAACCCCATACAACTCCG
ACGCCGCCCTCGACGCCATCACCCAAACCAACGACTACGGATCCGTCAACACCCACGGAATCCTCTCCAC
CTACCCACCACCAGCCACCCACCTCAACGAGGCCTCCGTCGCCCTCGCACCAGGAGGAGCACCACCACGT
CCACCACCACCATACGTCGACTCCACCACCAACCACCCACCATACCATTCCAACCTCGTCCCAATGGCCA
ACTTCGGATACTCCACCGTCGACTACGACGCCATGGTCGACGACCTCGCCTCCATCGAGTACACCGACGC
CGTCGACGTCGACCCACAATTCATGACCAACCTCGGGTTCGTCCCAGGATGCAACTTCTCCGACATCAAC
ACCTATGAGCAATAAACGTAAATGCAAAATCCTTTCAAGCATTCCCTTCTTCTCTATCACTCTTCTTTCT
TTTTGTCAAAAAATTCTCTCGCTAATTTATTTGCTTTTTTAATGTTATTATTTTATGACTTTTTATAGTC
ACTGAAAAGTTTGCATCTGAGTGAAGTGAATGCTATCAAAATGTGATTCTGTCTGATGTACTTTCACAAT
CTCTCTTCAATTCCATTTTGAAGTGCTTTAAACCCGAAAGGTTGAGAAAAATGCGAGCGCTCAAATATTT
GTATTGTGTTCGTTGAGTGACCCAACAAAAAGAGGAAACTTTATTGTGCCGCCAAGAAAAAAGTCTCAAA
GGTAAGTTTAAAATAACTTCGTATAGCATACATTATACGAAGTTATTTTCAGGGAGAGCAAAAGCTTATC
TCCGAGGAGGACCTCTAAGGATGATCGACGCCAACGTCGTTGAATTTTCAAATTTTAAATACTGAATATT
TGTTTTTTTTCCTATTATTTATTTATTCTCTTTGTGTTTTTTTTCTTGCTTTCTAAAAAATTAATTCAAT
CCAAATCTAAACATTTTTTTTTCTCTTTCCGTCTCCCAATTCGTATTCCGCTCCTCTCATCTGAACACAA
TGTGCAAGTTTATTTATCTTCTCGCTTTCATTTCATTAGGACGTGGGGGGAATTGGTGGAAGGGGGAAAC
ACACAAAAGGATGATGGAAATGAAATAAGGACACACAATATGCAACAACATTCAATTCAGAAATATGGAG
GAAGGTTTAAAAGAAAACATAAAAATATATAGAGGAGGAAGGAAACTAGCTGCCCTCGATTGTCTATCTT
CCATTCTCACCAAGTTTCAACAACTTTATTCAGTCATTCTTCTCTGGTTCATTTCCCAACCAATCTTCCC
GAATAAAGCCCATCTGTCCTTTCGGCCACATTCCTCACCTACATCCGTACTCCTTATCTCCCGTTCTTAT
CCAGTCTTTTATCGTCTCTGCGTCTCGCACACTGTCTCGTCGGTAATGTAAAAAAAAAACAAAAAAAACT
TGAAAACTTGCGGAAAGATTTCCTAATAAAAGGAGACGAATCCGGTAGGAAATCGACAAGTCTCTGCTTC
TCGAAGACTAGGTGAGTTACATTTCTTTGGCCGAATTATTTTGAAATCCTAAATTTGATAATTTCAGAGA
TGTCTGTAAAACTTGCGTGTTATGTGACGGCTTCGGTCACTGTCGCCACTCTTATGGTATGCTTCATGAC
CATGTCAACCATCTACTCGGAGGTTGATGGATTCAGAGAGAAGCTTGATACCGAGATGAATGTGTTCAGA
GTGAGTTAAATTATATTTTGAATTTTAAATAATTTTTAATTTTCTAGCAATCTACCAATGGATTGTGGAA
GGACATAGTTGTCATCGGAAGATCTAGCAAGCGTGTCCGTTGTCAATATGAAGAGACCAACGCTACCCCA
ACTCCACATGCTGATGGATCCCCATCTGCTCCACCAGGTCAACCACCAGCAGTTCCACCAGTCTTCAACC
AGCCAAAGACTCCAAATGGAGCCAATGGAAATGGACCAACCTGCAACTGCAATGCTGATAACAAGTGCCC
AGCTGGACCATCCGGACCAAAGGGAGTTCCAGGAGTTCCAGGACTCGACGGAGTTCCAGGACTTGACGGT
GTTCCAGGAGTTGGAGCTGATGATATCGCTCCACAACGCGAGTCTGTCGGATGCTTCACTTGCCCACAAG
GACCAGTTGGACCACCAGGAGCTCTTGGAAGACCAGGACCACGTGGACTTCCAGGACCAAGAGGACAAAA
TGGAAACCCAGGAAGAGATGGACAACCAGGACATCCAGGAGAGCAAGGATCATCCGGTCAAATCGGAAAG
ATCGGAGAGCCAGGACCACCAGGAGAGAAGGGACGCGACGCCGAGCATCCAATCGGAAGACCAGGACCAA
AGGGACCAAGAGGAGATCAAGGACCAACAGGACCAGCTGGACAGAACGGTCTTCACGGACCACCAGGAGA
GCCAGGAACCGTTGGACCAGAAGGACCATCTGGAAAGCAAGGACGTCAAGGACCAGACGGAACCCAGGGA
GAGACTGGACCAGACGGAAGACCAGGAAAGGATGCCGAGTACTGCCAGTGCCCAGACAAGTCTCCACCAT
CAGAGGCTGTCAACGCCAACCGTGGATACAGAAATATCTAAATTGTTGGTGTTTTCTAATAAAATATTTG
AGATTCAGTGAGACTTTTTTCTTGGCGGCACAATAAAGTTTCCTCTTTTTGTTGGGTCACTCAACGAACA
CAATACAAATATTTGAGCGCTCGCATTTTTCTCAACCTTTCGGGTTTAAAGCACTTCAAAATGGAATTGA
AGAGAGATTGTGAAAGTACATCAGACAGAATCACATTTTGATAGCATTCACTTCACTCAGATGCAAACTT
TTCAGTGACTATAAAAAGTCATAAAATAATAACATTAAAAAAGCAAATAAATTAGCGAGAGAATTTTTTG
ACAAAAAGAAAGAAGAGTGATAGAGAAGAAGGGAATGCTTGAAAGGATTTTGCATTTATCTTAATCACCG
TCTTCGAGAAGACGAACCATGGCGCCAGTTTCAGAATCCAAGTTTCTAATATAGTTCATCACAATGTTGA
CGTTGGTCCAACCTCCGGCTTGCATAATCTCTGGGATGGAAACTCCAGCGCGAGCCATGTCACGGGCAGC
TCCGACACGGGCGGAATGTCCAGACCAAGCCAAGTAACGTTGTCCGGAATCATCCTTGGCTCCGTAGATG
AGACGGTGGGTAGCTTCGAAGATTCCTGAAAATTTATTTTCAGCTTATTCTTAGCTAATATGTTGTTTAA
ACTTACCTTCAAGAGCTCGAGTCGAGAGTTGTGATGTTGCACTCGGGGCAGCAACTCCGTTCTTGCGAAC
ACGACAGAACAGGTAGTTGTTTGGATCATCGGCGACTCCGGAAACCGAAATCCAGCGCTCAACGAGCTTG
GTAACTCCAAGGGAGAGCGCTTTTTCGACTCCGGCAGTCGAGACCAGCGTTTTTGTACGTCCGATGTGGA
TGAGCATTCTTCCTCCGTCTGTGCGACTAATATCCTTGACGCGAATGCGGGCAATTTCGGCGATACGGAG
AAGTGTGTTGTAAGCAATTCCGAGGAAGGCGAGGTTTCGGATGTCCTGGCAACGATCGGAATTTTCCATA
AGAGAACGGACCTGATCGAAGTCGGTTCTGAAAATTTCGTCAAGTCTTAGGATTGAATACATTAATATTT
AAACTTACCTTTCGAAGGCGAGGGCTTGCTTGGCTCTCTCTCCAGCATCAACATTTTCCTTGCGGATACG
TCTCATTACGAGAGATACGGCATTAGAATCTGATGGGCGTGGAAGTCCAGATCGGCGATGGAGCATATTG
AGCTGTCCGAGATGTTGTTGGATCGTCTTCACCGCCAATCCACGAGCTTGGAGGTAGAGCAAGTAGTCAC
GAACGTCTTCTGGCTCGGCTGGGAACCACTTGCGGTTGTTAAGCTTGCACCAGGCAGCCCAAGAACGGCA
CACTGAGAGAAGCATCTTCCAGGTGTGCTCGGAGAAGGCTTGTCTGTCACGGAACATATCCATGAGGTTC
TTGCGAACTTCATCACTTGTCGCGTCAACTGGAAGTGCTGGAAGATTTTGATGAACAGTGAGAAGATTTG
ACATATTTTCGAAGTTTTTTAGATGCACTAGAACAAAGCGTGTTGGCTTCCTCTGAGCCCGCTTTCCTTA
TATACCCGCATTCTGCAGCCTTACAGAATGTTCTAGAAGGTCCTAGATGCATTCGTTTGAAAATACTCCC
GGTGGGTGCAAAGAGACGCAGACGGAAAATGTATCTGGGTCTCTTTATTGTGTACACTACTTTTCCATGT
ACCGAATGTGAGTCGCCCTCCTTTTGCAACAAGCAGCTCGAATGTTCTAGAAAAAGGTGGAAAATAGTAT
AAATACCGTTGAAAATAAATACCGAACAACATTTGCTCTAATTGTGAAATTAGAAATCTTCAAACTATAA
TCATGTCACTTTACCACTATTTCCGTCCAGCTCAACGTTCCGTTTTTGGTGATCATTTTTGCTTTCGTCG
TAAATCTACACACGCGTCTCTTCCGTGCGAGAGTCCAAGCCAGCAGCCAAATTCGTTGACTGAGTATTCA
ACGTTTATACGTTGTCGGCAACGAGAAATAGGAAAATGCATCGGGAAATGTTCTTTTTTCGATTTTTTCC
AAGGTTTTGACAAATTTTACCACGAATTTTGCTATGTTTTCAATTAAAAAATATGTTATTCAACTGTTTC
TATGAGGAAAATAAGGCTTTGCATGTAATTTTCTTATTCAGCATAATTTTTAATTAATTTGAATTTTCTG
TCCTAACGTTTATTTTGTTTTCTTGGTTATGACTGATCTGAAATTAATTTTTGAATTTTAAGGTAATATG
TCAGGCGGTGCCGCAAGTTTGTACAAAAAAGCAGGCTCCATGAAAAAGCCTGAACTCACCGCGACGTCTG
TCGAGAAGTTTCTGATCGAAAAGTTCGACAGCGTCTCCGACCTGATGCAGCTCTCGGAGGGCGAAGAATC
TCGTGCTTTCAGCTTCGATGTAGGAGGGCGTGGATATGTCCTGCGGGTAAATAGCTGCGCCGATGGTTTC
TACAAAGATCGTTATGTTTATCGGCACTTTGCATCGGCCGCGCTCCCGATTCCGGAAGTGCTTGACATTG
GGGAATTCAGCGAGAGCCTGACCTATTGCATCTCCCGCCGTGCACAGGGTGTCACGTTGCAAGACCTGCC
TGAAACCGAACTGCCCGCTGTTCTGCAGCCGGTCGCGGAGGCCATGGATGCGATCGCTGCGGCCGATCTT
AGCCAGACGAGCGGGTTCGGCCCATTCGGACCGCAAGGAATCGGTCAATACACTACATGGCGTGATTTCA
TATGCGCGATTGCTGATCCCCATGTGTATCACTGGCAAACTGTGATGGACGACACCGTCAGTGCGTCCGT
CGCGCAGGCTCTCGATGAGCTGATGCTTTGGGCCGAGGACTGCCCCGAAGTCCGGCACCTCGTGCACGCG
GATTTCGGCTCCAACAATGTCCTGACGGACAATGGCCGCATAACAGCGGTCATTGACTGGAGCGAGGCGA
TGTTCGGGGATTCCCAATACGAGGTCGCCAACATCTTCTTCTGGAGGCCGTGGTTGGCTTGTATGGAGCA
GCAGACGCGCTACTTCGAGCGGAGGCATCCGGAGCTTGCAGGATCGCCGCGGCTCCGGGCGTATATGCTC
CGCATTGGTCTTGACCAACTCTATCAGAGCTTGGTTGACGGCAATTTCGATGATGCAGCTTGGGCGCAGG
GTCGATGCGACGCAATCGTCCGATCCGGAGCCGGGACTGTCGGGCGTACACAAATCGCCCGCAGAAGCGC
GGCCGTCTGGACCGATGGCTGTGTAGAAGTACTCGCCGATAGTGGAAACCGACGCCCCAGCACTCGTCCG
AGGGCAAAGGAATAGACCCAGCTTTCTTGTACAAAGTGGGTCCAATTACTCTTCAACATCCCTACATGCT
CTTTCTCCCTGTGCTCCCACCCCCTATTTTTGTTATTATCAAAAAACTTCTCTTAATTTCTTTGTTTTTT
AGCTTCTTTTAAGTCACCTCTAACAATGAAATTGTGTAGATTCAAAAATAGAATTAATTCGTAATAAAAA
GTCGAAAAAAATTGTGCTCCCTCCCCCCATTAATAATAATTCTATCCCAAAATCTACACAATGTTCTGTG
TACACTTCTTATGTTTTTTACTTCTGATAAATTTTTTTGAAACATCATAGAAAAAACCGCACACAAAATA
CCTTATCATATGTTACGTTTCAGTTTATGACCGCAATTTTTAATAACTTCGTATAGCATACATTATACGA
AGTTATTTTCAGGGTCCCGGGAAGTTCCTATACTATTTGAAGAATAGGAACTTCCCCGGGATCAAGCTTA
TCGATACCGTCGACCTCGAGGGGGGGCCCGGTACCCAATTCGCCCTATAGTGAGTCGTATTACGCGCGCT
CACTGGCCGTCGTTTTACAACGTCGTGACTGGGAAAACCCTGGCGTTACCCAACTTAATCGCCTTGCAGC
ACATCCCCCTTTCGCCAGCTGGCGTAATAGCGAAGAGGCCCGCACCGATCGCCCTTCCCAACAGTTGCGC
AGCCTGAATGGCGAATGGG
[124 nt withheld, positions 7860-7983]
C
[91 nt withheld, positions 7985-8075]
A
[49 nt withheld, positions 8077-8125]
CCTTTGACGTTGGAGTCCACGTTCTTT
[37 nt withheld, positions 8153-8189]
ACCCTATCTCGGTCTATTCTTTTGATTTATAAGGGATTTTGCCGATTTCGGCCTATTGGTTAAAAAATGA
GCTGATTTAACAAAAATTTAACGCGAATTTTAACAAAATATTAACGCTTACAATTTAGGTGGCACTTTTC
GGGGAAATGTGCGCGGAACCCCTATTTGTTTATTTTTCTAAATACATTCAAATATGTATCCGCTCATGAG
ACAATAACCCTGATAAATGCTTCAATAATATTGAAAAAGGAAGAGTATGAGTATTCAACATTTCCGTGTC
GCCCTTATTCCCTTTTTTGCGGCATTTTGCCTTCCTGTTTTTGCTCACCCAGAAACGCTGGTGAAAGTAA
AAGATGCTGAAGATCAGTTGGGTGCACGAGTGGGTTACATCGAACTGGATCTCAACAGCGGTAAGATCCT
TGAGAGTTTTCGCCCCGAAGAACGTTTTCCAATGATGAGCACTTTTAAAGTTCTGCTATGTGGCGCGGTA
TTATCCCGTATTGACGCCGGGCAAGAGCAACTCGGTCGCCGCATACACTATTCTCAGAATGACTTGGTTG
AGTACTCACCAGTCACAGAAAAGCATCTTACGGATGGCATGACAGTAAGAGAATTATGCAGTGCTGCCAT
AACCATGAGTGATAACACTGCGGCCAACTTACTTCTGACAACGATCGGAGGACCGAAGGAGCTAACCGCT
TTTTTGCACAACATGGGGGATCATGTAACTCGCCTTGATCGTTGGGAACCGGAGCTGAATGAAGCCATAC
CAAACGACGAGCGTGACACCACGATGCCTGTAGCAATGGCAACAACGTTGCGCAAACTATTAACTGGCGA
ACTACTTACTCTAGCTTCCCGGCAACAATTAATAGACTGGATGGAGGCGGATAAAGTTGCAGGACCACTT
CTGCGCTCGGCCCTTCCGGCTGGCTGGTTTATTGCTGATAAATCTGGAGCCGGTGAGCGTGGGTCTCGCG
GTATCATTGCAGCACTGGGGCCAGATGGTAAGCCCTCCCGTATCGTAGTTATCTACACGACGGGGAGTCA
GGCAACTATGGATGAACGAAATAGACAGATCGCTGAGATAGGTGCCTCACTGATTAAGCATTGGTAACTG
TCAGACCAAGTTTACTCATATATACTTTAGATTGATTTAAAACTTCATTTTTAATTTAAAAGGATCTAGG
TGAAGATCCTTTTTGATAATCTCATGACCAAAATCCCTTAACGTGAGTTTTCGTTCCACTGAGCGTCAGA
CCCCGTAGAAAAGATCAAAGGATCTTCTTGAGATCCTTTTTTTCTGCGCGTAATCTGCTGCTTGCAAACA
AAAAAACCACCGCTACCAGCGGTGGTTTGTTTGCCGGATCAAGAGCTACCAACTCTTTTTCCGAAGGTAA
CTGGCTTCAGCAGAGCGCAGATACCAAATACTGTTCTTCTAGTGTAGCCGTAGTTAGGCCACCACTTCAA
GAACTCTGTAGCACCGCCTACATACCTCGCTCTGCTAATCCTGTTACCAGTGGCTGCTGCCAGTGGCGAT
AAGTCGTGTCTTACCGGGTTGGACTCAAGACGATAGTTACCGGATAAGGCGCAGCGGTCGGGCTGAACGG
GGGGTTCGTGCACACAGCCCAGCTTGGAGCGAACGACCTACACCGAACTGAGATACCTACAGCGTGAGCT
ATGAGAAAGCGCCACGCTTCCCGAAGGGAGAAAGGCGGACAGGTATCCGGTAAGCGGCAGGGTCGGAACA
GGAGAGCGCACGAGGGAGCTTCCAGGGGGAAACGCCTGGTATCTTTATAGTCCTGTCGGGTTTCGCCACC
TCTGACTTGAGCGTCGATTTTTGTGATGCTCGTCAGGGGGGCGGAGCCTATGGAAAAACGCCAGCAACGC
GGCCTTTTTACGGTTCCTGGCCTTTTGCTGGCCTTTTGCTCACATGTTCTTTCCTGCGTTATCCCCTGAT
TCTGTGGATAACCGTATTACCGCCTTTGAGTGAGCTGATACCGCTCGCCGCAGCCGAACGACCGAGCGCA
GCGAGTCAGTGAGCGAGGAAGCGGCCCAATACGCAAACCGCCTCTCCCCGCGCGTTGGCCGATTCATTAA
TGCAGCTGGCACGACAGGTTTCCCGACTGGAAAGCGGGCAGTGAGCGCAACGCAATTAATGTGAGTTAGC
TCACTCATTAGGCACCCCAGGCT
Features (pLannotate 1.2.2; 29 found; start..end, strand, type, name):
     38..54      +  protein_bind   lac operator: The lac repressor binds to the lac operator to inhibit transcription in E. coli. This inhibition can be relieved by adding lactose or isopropyl-β-D-thiogalactopyranoside (IPTG). lac repressor encoded by lacI
     99..117     +  promoter       T3 promoter: promoter for bacteriophage T3 RNA polymerase
    130..160     +  misc_feature   MCS (fragment): pBluescript multiple cloning site
    161..178     +  misc_feature   MCS (fragment): pBluescript multiple cloning site
    185..218     +  protein_bind   FRT (minimal): supports FLP-mediated excision but not integration (Turan and Bode, 2011) FLP recombinase from the Saccharomyces cerevisiae 2μ plasmid
    262..282     +  CDS            FLAG (fragment): FLAG® epitope tag, followed by an enterokinase cleavage site
    597..1076    +  CDS            GAL4 (fragment): GAL4_YEAST - Experimental evidence at protein level: Swiss-Prot protein existence level 1. This protein is a positive regulator for the gene expression of the galactose-induced genes such as GAL1, GAL2, GAL7, GAL10, and MEL1 which code for the enzymes used to convert galactose to glucose. It recognizes a 17 base pair sequence in (5'-CGGRNNRCYNYNCNCCG-3') the upstream activating sequence (UAS-G) of these genes. From Saccharomyces cerevisiae (strain ATCC 204508 / S288c) (Baker's yeast).
   1161..1622    +  CDS            qa-1f (fragment): QA1F_NEUCR - Protein predicted: Swiss-Prot protein existence level 4. Transcription activation of genes for enzymes and proteins of quinate metabolism by binding to a 16 base-pair sequence (consensus 5'- GGRTAARYRYTTAYCC-3') in front of each Qa genes. From Neurospora crassa (strain ATCC 24698 / 74-OR23-1A / CBS 708.71 / DSM 1257 / FGSC 987).
   1632..1955    +  terminator     tbb-2 terminator: tbb-2; transcription terminator for the C. elegans tubulin beta-2 gene
   1973..2006    +  protein_bind   loxP: Cre-mediated recombination occurs in the 8-bp core sequence (GCATACAT). Cre recombinase
   2800..2946    +  CDS            sqt-1 (fragment): SQT1_CAEEL - Also known as rol-5. Protein inferred from homology: Swiss-Prot protein existence level 3. Nematode cuticles are composed largely of collagen-like proteins. The cuticle functions both as an exoskeleton and as a barrier to protect the worm from its environment. This is a collagen critical for organismal morphogenesis. Mutations in sqt-1 can lengthen, shorten, or helically twist the entire animal. From Caenorhabditis elegans.
   2979..3818    +  CDS            sqt-1 (fragment): SQT1_CAEEL - Also known as rol-5. Protein inferred from homology: Swiss-Prot protein existence level 3. Nematode cuticles are composed largely of collagen-like proteins. The cuticle functions both as an exoskeleton and as a barrier to protect the worm from its environment. This is a collagen critical for organismal morphogenesis. Mutations in sqt-1 can lengthen, shorten, or helically twist the entire animal. From Caenorhabditis elegans.
   3862..4185    -  terminator     tbb-2 terminator: tbb-2; transcription terminator for the C. elegans tubulin beta-2 gene
   4194..5324    -  CDS            cre: RECR_BPP1 - Experimental evidence at protein level: Swiss-Prot protein existence level 1. Catalyzes site-specific recombination between two 34-base- pair LOXP sites. Its role is to maintain the phage genome as a monomeric unit-copy plasmid in the lysogenic state. From Escherichia phage P1 (Bacteriophage P1).
   5673..5723    +  CDS            hsp-16.1 (fragment): HSP11_CAEEL - Also known as hsp16-1b. Experimental evidence at transcript level: Swiss-Prot protein existence level 2. From Caenorhabditis elegans.
   6104..6124    +  protein_bind   attB1: mutant version of attB; core recombination site for the Gateway® BP reaction BP Clonase™
   6130..7155    +  CDS            HygR: aminoglycoside phosphotransferase from E. coli; aph(4)-Ia; confers resistance to hygromycin
   7159..7179    -  protein_bind   attB2: mutant version of attB; core recombination site for the Gateway® BP reaction BP Clonase™
   7533..7566    +  protein_bind   loxP: Cre-mediated recombination occurs in the 8-bp core sequence (GCATACAT). Cre recombinase
   7621..7665    +  misc_feature   MCS (fragment): pBluescript multiple cloning site
   7674..7692    -  promoter       T7 promoter: promoter for bacteriophage T7 RNA polymerase
   7700..7855    +  CDS            lacZα (fragment): LacZα fragment of β-galactosidase; lacZ fragment
   7860..8288    +  rep_origin     f1 ori (sequence partly withheld): f1 bacteriophage origin of replication; arrow indicates direction of (+) strand synthesis
   8341..8445    +  promoter       AmpR promoter: bla
   8446..9306    +  CDS            AmpR: β-lactamase; bla; confers resistance to ampicillin, carbenicillin, and related antibiotics
   9477..10065   +  rep_origin     ori: high-copy-number ColE1/pMB1/pBR322/pUC origin of replication
  10243..10333   +  CDS            lacI (fragment): lac repressor; lacI; The lac repressor binds to the lac operator to inhibit transcription in E. coli. This inhibition can be relieved by adding lactose or isopropyl-β-D-thiogalactopyranoside (IPTG).
  10346..10367   +  protein_bind   CAP binding site: CAP binding activates transcription in the presence of cAMP. E. coli catabolite activator protein
  10382..30      +  promoter       lac promoter (across the origin): promoter for the E. coli lac operon
