[The description below was written by a language model from this plasmid's Addgene catalogue record and pLannotate feature annotations shown in this document.]
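Description:
pHW1134 is a 10.4 kb C. elegans (worm expression) plasmid that serves as a donor for recombinase-mediated cassette exchange (RMCE) in a site-directed gene trap system. It was assembled by Golden Gate cloning into the destination vector pHW1133. The backbone carries pBluescript-type elements: a high-copy ColE1/pUC origin, an f1 origin, ampicillin resistance (AmpR with its bla promoter), lac promoter/operator and lacZα remnants, and flanking T3 and T7 promoters with fragments of the multiple cloning site.

The payload begins with a minimal FRT site, the only FLP target annotated, which presumably takes part in the exchange reaction. The table does not identify a second heterotypic site. A short FLAG-like fragment follows, then the cGAL driver coding sequence. This is a chimeric transcription factor joining a GAL4-type DNA-binding domain through a linker to the activation domain of Neurospora QF (qa-1f), terminated by the tbb-2 3'UTR. No promoter is annotated upstream of the driver. This fits a gene trap design in which expression depends on the endogenous locus where the cassette lands.

Downstream lies a self-excising cassette (SEC) bounded by two direct loxP sites. It contains sqt-1 sequence for a dominant roller phenotype, a hygromycin resistance gene flanked by attB1/attB2 scars for drug selection of transgenic worms, and Cre recombinase with a tbb-2 terminator next to hsp-16.1 sequence, consistent with heat-shock-inducible Cre. Inducing Cre removes the selection markers and leaves the driver in place.

According to the record, the plasmid is used to swap the driver at an existing gene trap site via RMCE, installing cGAL so that UAS-linked effector transgenes follow the trapped gene's expression pattern.
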