Addgene plasmid #229870: pHW1134
Purpose: gene trap RMCE plasmid with cGAL[cGAL(DBD)-linker-QFAD]-tbb-2 3'UTR::SEC cloned in the destination vector pHW1133 to swap driver via RMCE
Depositing lab: Han Wang. Depositing organization: University of Wisconsin, Madison. Publication: A versatile site-directed gene trap strategy to manipulate gene activity and control gene expression in Caenorhabditis elegans. Khan H, Huang X, Raj V, Wang H. PLoS Genet. 2025 Jan 22;21(1):e1011541. doi: 10.1371/journal.pgen.1011541. eCollection 2025 Jan. PubMed 39841730.
Backbone
  Vector backbone: pHW1133
  Vector type: Worm Expression
Growth in bacteria
  Bacterial resistance: Ampicillin, 100 μg/mL
  Growth temperature: 37°C
  Growth strain: DH5alpha
  Copy number: High Copy
Gene/Insert
  Gene/Insert name: cGAL[cGAL(DBD)-linker-QFAD]-tbb-2 3'UTR::SEC
  Species: C. elegans (nematode), Synthetic
  Cloning method: Golden Gate
Terms and licenses: Academic/Nonprofit Terms; Industry Terms: Not Available to Industry
How to cite: pHW1134 was a gift from Han Wang (Addgene plasmid # 229870 ; http://n2t.net/addgene:229870 ; RRID:Addgene_229870)
